Addgene plasmid #36935: NHA-Delta 12am
Depositing lab: Edward Chan. Depositing organization: University of Florida. Publication: Divergent GW182 functional domains in the regulation of translational silencing. Yao B, Li S, Jung HM, Lian SL, Abadal GX, Han F, Fritzler MJ, Chan EK. Nucleic Acids Res. 2011 Apr;39(7):2534-47. Epub 2010 Dec 2. 10.1093/nar/gkq1099 PubMed 21131274.
Backbone
  Vector backbone: pCl-neo_NHA
  Backbone size w/o insert (bp): 5500
  Total vector size (bp): 5950
  Vector type: Mammalian Expression
Growth in bacteria
  Bacterial resistance: Ampicillin, 100 μg/mL
  Growth temperature: 37°C
  Growth strain: DH5alpha
  Copy number: Unknown
Gene/Insert
  Gene/Insert name: TNRC6A Delta 12am (alt name: Delta 12am)
  Species: H. sapiens (human)
  Insert size (bp): 969
  Mutation: aa 896-1045 only; all GW or WG changed to AA
  Entrez Gene: TNRC6A (a.k.a. CAGH26, FAME6, GW1, GW182, TNRC6)
  Tag / fusion protein: NHA (N terminal on backbone)
  Cloning method: Unknown
  Sequencing primers: 5′ T7; 3′ EBV-rev
Terms and licenses: Academic/Nonprofit Terms; Industry Terms: Not Available to Industry
How to cite: NHA-Delta 12am was a gift from Edward Chan (Addgene plasmid # 36935 ; http://n2t.net/addgene:36935 ; RRID:Addgene_36935)
