[The description below was written by a language model from this plasmid's Addgene catalogue record.]
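Description:
NHA-Delta 12am is a mammalian expression plasmid built on the pCI-neo_NHA backbone, a derivative of pCI-neo that supplies an N-terminal "NHA" tag in frame with the cloned insert. In tethering-type vectors of this kind, NHA usually denotes a lambda N peptide joined to an HA epitope, but the record itself does not define the tag. It is propagated in standard E. coli cloning strains under ampicillin selection. The record does not list the promoter, polyadenylation signal, origin of replication or any mammalian selection marker, and no feature table is provided, so these elements cannot be confirmed here, although the backbone name suggests the usual pCI-neo architecture.

The insert is a fragment of human TNRC6A, better known as GW182, a core component of the miRNA-mediated silencing machinery and of GW/P bodies. The "Delta 12a" fragment covers only amino acids 896–1045, and in this "m" mutant version every GW or WG dipeptide has been changed to AA. Glycine-tryptophan repeats in GW182 family proteins are known contact points for Argonaute and other silencing partners, so this variant serves as a loss-of-motif counterpart to the wild-type fragment. It allows a test of whether the fragment's activity depends on those tryptophan-containing motifs.

The associated study dissected the GW182 domains involved in translational silencing, and the plasmid fits that purpose as a tagged deletion mutant for expression in cultured mammalian cells. The recorded sizes are not fully consistent. The insert is listed as 969 bp, while the total and backbone sizes differ by about 450 bp, which is what a 150-residue fragment would need.
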