>Addgene plasmid #36935 | NHA-Delta 12am | addgene partial sequence | sequence record 47304 | EBV-rev  5'-GTGGTTTGTCCAAACTCATC-3'
AGCATTACCCTCACTAAAGGGAAGCGGCCGCCCATCAACCACTTTGTACAAGAAAGCTGGGTTCAAGGCG
TTAGCAGCTGATGTACCTGTGCTTGCTGGTCTGAACGGCTGTTGCCATTTGGGACGTTTTTGTTCCACAT
GTTCACATTTTTGTAGTTGTATTTGCTTGGATCAGCAGCAGCTGAAGTTCCATCATCAATCTCCATTTTG
CGACGTATAGATTCTGGGGATGGTTCCTCAGCAGCTGTGGGTTCTTCTTCTTTTGCTGGGGCTGGTATAG
GTCCCCCCAGAGCAGCTGTACCAGGAGGTTTGCCTGTAGCTGGTGGGATAGCAGCAGATCCAACAATGTC
TTGTTGCTTGTTCCAGTCTGGAGAGCTGACTGGCTTTGACGAATCTCCAGCAGCTAGAGACTGATTAGAC
TTTGGAGGGTCTCCAGCAGCCTGGGAAGGAGTAGGTTTAGAAGATTCATCAGCAGCTGATGAATTATTTG
GATTTATGTTGTTAGCAGCAGTGAAGAAGCCTGCTTTTTTGTACAAACTTGTTGATGGGTCGACTCTAGA
GGTACCACGCGTGAATTCGACGGGATCCGCGTCGAGTGAAGCGTAATCTGGAACATCATATGGGTAGGCC
ATGGTGTAAGCTTGGGCAGCCTCGAGCGGTGGGTTTGCAGCTTTCCATTGAGCTTGTTTCTCAGCGCGAC
GCTCACGTCGTCGTGTTTGTGCGTCCATGGTGGCTAGCCTATAGTGAGTCGTATTAAGTACTCTAGCCTT
AAGAGCTGTAATTGAACTGGGAGTGGACACCTGTGGAGAGAAAGGCAAAGTGGATGTCAGTAAGACCAAT
AGGTGCCTATCAGAAACGCAAGAGTCTTCTCTGTCTCGACANGCCCAGTTCCAATGGGCTCCTACGTGAC
